Addgene plasmid #178237: pLKO_C.HA.HSV_mCherry-NLS
Purpose: Nuclear Protein Barcode (nPC) for vector/cell tracking. Contains U6 trRNA cassette for sgRNA cloning. Enables spatial detection of CRISPR screens.
Depositing lab: Brian Brown. Depositing organization: Icahn School of Medicine at Mount Sinai. Publication: Spatial CRISPR genomics identifies regulators of the tumor microenvironment. Dhainaut M, Rose SA, Akturk G, Wroblewska A, Nielsen SR, Park ES, Buckup M, Roudko V, Pia L, Sweeney R, Le Berichel J, Wilk CM, Bektesevic A, Lee BH, Bhardwaj N, Rahman AH, Baccarini A, Gnjatic S, Pe'er D, Merad M, Brown BD. Cell. 2022 Mar 10. pii: S0092-8674(22)00195-7. doi: 10.1016/j.cell.2022.02.015. PubMed 35290801.
Backbone
  Vector backbone: pLKO
  Backbone size w/o insert (bp): 9000
  Vector type: Lentiviral
Growth in bacteria
  Bacterial resistance: Ampicillin, 100 μg/mL
  Growth temperature: 37°C
  Growth strain: NEB Stable
  Copy number: High Copy
Gene/Insert
  Gene/Insert name: nPC Tagged mCherry-NLS
  Species: H. sapiens (human)
  Insert size (bp): 1000
  Promoter: eF1a
  Tag / fusion protein: C.HA.HSV (N terminal on insert); Nuclear Localization Signal (C terminal on insert)
  Cloning method: Restriction Enzyme; 5′ cloning site unknown (unknown if destroyed)
  Sequencing primers: 5′ cctttttgagtttggatcttggttcat
Terms and licenses: Academic/Nonprofit Terms; Industry Terms: Not Available to Industry
Depositor comments: Please visit https://www.biorxiv.org/content/10.1101/2021.07.13.451021v1 for bioRxiv preprint.
How to cite: pLKO_C.HA.HSV_mCherry-NLS was a gift from Brian Brown (Addgene plasmid # 178237 ; http://n2t.net/addgene:178237 ; RRID:Addgene_178237)
