[The description below was written by a language model from this plasmid's Addgene catalogue record and pLannotate feature annotations shown in this document.]
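Description:
pLKO_C.HA.HSV_mCherry-NLS is a lentiviral transfer plasmid built on the pLKO backbone (about 8.8 kb in the sequenced record) that combines a CRISPR guide RNA cloning cassette with a nuclear protein barcode (nPC) reporter. It is propagated in E. coli as a high-copy plasmid through a ColE1/pUC-type origin and selected with ampicillin via the β-lactamase gene. An f1 origin, an SV40 origin and residual lac/T7/T3 sequences remain in the backbone. The viral portion has the layout of a third-generation vector. An RSV promoter fused to a truncated HIV-1 5' LTR drives genomic RNA synthesis in packaging cells. It is followed by the Ψ packaging signal with a gag fragment, the RRE for Rev-dependent export, the cPPT/CTS, a WPRE, a truncated 3' LTR and an SV40 polyadenylation signal.

Two expression units lie between the LTRs. A human U6 Pol III promoter sits upstream of the S. pyogenes Cas9 guide RNA scaffold, with a short gap between them where an sgRNA spacer can be cloned. Downstream, the EF-1α promoter drives mCherry carrying an N-terminal epitope combination recorded as C, HA and HSV tags and a C-terminal nuclear localization signal. The feature table annotates only the HA epitope and mCherry itself, so the other tags and the NLS are known from the catalogue fields alone. The epitope combination acts as an antibody-detectable barcode concentrated in the nucleus, marking which vector, and so which guide, a cell received. According to the record, this supports vector and cell tracking and spatial, in situ readout of CRISPR screens. No Cas9 is annotated on the plasmid, so the nuclease would have to be provided separately.
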