Features (pLannotate 1.2.2; 30 found; start..end, strand, type, name):
     53..153     +  CDS            Rev (fragment): human immunodeficiency virus 1 (HIV-1) Rev protein; rev; enhances nuclear export of unspliced and incompletely spliced viral mRNAs
    203..443     +  promoter       U6 promoter: RNA polymerase III promoter for human U6 snRNA
    470..545     +  misc_RNA       gRNA scaffold: guide RNA scaffold for the Streptococcus pyogenes CRISPR/Cas9 system
    593..710     +  misc_feature   cPPT/CTS: central polypurine tract and central termination sequence of HIV-1
    777..843     +  CDS            small t antigen (fragment): SV40 (simian virus 40) small t antigen
    850..2028    +  promoter       EF-1α promoter: strong constitutive promoter for human elongation factor EF-1α
   2045..2070    +  misc_feature   MCS (fragment): multiple cloning site
   2143..2169    +  CDS            3xHA (fragment): three tandem HA epitope tags
   2230..2937    +  CDS            mCherry: mCherry is a basic (constitutively fluorescent) red fluorescent protein published in 2004, derived from Discosoma sp.. It is reported to be a very rapidly-maturing monomer with low acid sensitivity.
   3007..3595    +  misc_feature   WPRE: woodchuck hepatitis virus posttranscriptional regulatory element
   3600..3737    +  CDS            nef (fragment): NEF_HV1LA - Experimental evidence at protein level: Swiss-Prot protein existence level 1. Extracellular Nef protein targets CD4(+) T-lymphocytes for apoptosis by interacting with CXCR4 surface receptors. From Human immunodeficiency virus type 1 group M subtype B (isolate Lai) (HIV-1).
   3723..3903    +  LTR            5' LTR (truncated): truncated 5' long terminal repeat (LTR) from HIV-1
   3975..4096    +  polyA_signal   SV40 poly(A) signal: SV40 polyadenylation signal
   4136..4271    +  rep_origin     SV40 ori: SV40 origin of replication
   4292..4310    -  promoter       T7 promoter: promoter for bacteriophage T7 RNA polymerase
   4318..4473    +  CDS            lacZα (fragment): LacZα fragment of β-galactosidase; lacZ fragment
   4478..4906    +  rep_origin     f1 ori (sequence partly withheld): f1 bacteriophage origin of replication; arrow indicates direction of (+) strand synthesis
   4959..5063    +  promoter       AmpR promoter: bla
   5064..5924    +  CDS            AmpR: β-lactamase; bla; confers resistance to ampicillin, carbenicillin, and related antibiotics
   6095..6683    +  rep_origin     ori: high-copy-number ColE1/pMB1/pBR322/pUC origin of replication
   6866..6958    +  CDS            lacI (fragment): lac repressor; lacI; The lac repressor binds to the lac operator to inhibit transcription in E. coli. This inhibition can be relieved by adding lactose or isopropyl-β-D-thiogalactopyranoside (IPTG).
   6971..6992    +  protein_bind   CAP binding site: CAP binding activates transcription in the presence of cAMP. E. coli catabolite activator protein
   7007..7037    +  promoter       lac promoter: promoter for the E. coli lac operon
   7045..7061    +  protein_bind   lac operator: The lac repressor binds to the lac operator to inhibit transcription in E. coli. This inhibition can be relieved by adding lactose or isopropyl-β-D-thiogalactopyranoside (IPTG). lac repressor encoded by lacI
   7106..7124    +  promoter       T3 promoter: promoter for bacteriophage T3 RNA polymerase
   7152..7378    +  promoter       RSV promoter: Rous sarcoma virus enhancer/promoter
   7379..7559    +  LTR            5' LTR (truncated): truncated 5' long terminal repeat (LTR) from HIV-1
   7606..7731    +  misc_feature   HIV-1 Ψ: packaging signal of human immunodeficiency virus type 1
   7715..8078    +  CDS            HIV-1 gag (fragment): gag protein from human immunodeficiency virus 1; gag
   8224..8457    +  misc_feature   RRE: The Rev response element (RRE) of HIV-1 allows for Rev-dependent mRNA export from the nucleus to the cytoplasm.
>Addgene plasmid #178237 | pLKO_C.HA.HSV_mCherry-NLS | addgene full sequence | sequence record 352835 | Addgene NGS Result
ACTTTCTATAGTGAATAGAGTTAGGCAGGGATATTCACCATTATCGTTTCAGACCCACCTCCCAACCCCG
AGGGGACCCGACAGGCCCGAAGGAATAGAAGAAGAAGGTGGAGAGAGAGACAGAGACAGATCCATTCGAT
TAGTGAACGGATCTCGACGGTATCGATCACGAGACTAGTATCGAGCGGCCGCCCCCTTCACCGAGGGCCT
ATTTCCCATGATTCCTTCATATTTGCATATACGATACAAGGCTGTTAGAGAGATAATTGGAATTAATTTG
ACTGTAAACACAAAGATATTAGTACAAAATACGTGACGTAGAAAGTAATAATTTCTTGGGTAGTTTGCAG
TTTTAAAATTATGTTTTAAAATGGACTATCATATGCTTACCGTAACTTGAAAGTATTTCGATTTCTTGGC
TTTATATATCTTGTGGAAAGGACGAAACACCGGGTCTTCGAGAAGACCTGTTTTAGAGCTAGAAATAGCA
AGTTAAAATAAGGCTAGTCCGTTATCAACTTGAAAAAGTGGCACCGAGTCGGTGCTTTTTTTAATTCTCG
ACCTCGAGACAAATGGCAGTATTCATCCACAATTTTAAAAGAAAAGGGGGGATTGGGGGGTACAGTGCAG
GGGAAAGAATAGTAGACATAATAGCAACAGACATACAAACTAAAGAATTACAAAAACAAATTACAAAAAT
TCAAAATTTTCGGGTTTATTACAGGGACAGCAGAGATCCACTTTGGCCGCGGCTCGAGGCGATAAGCTTT
GCAAAGATGGATAAAGTTTTAAACAGAGAGGAATCTTTGCAGCTAATGGACCTTCTAGGTCTTGAAAGGA
GTGGGAATTGGCTCCGGTGCCCGTCAGTGGGCAGAGCGCACATCGCCCACAGTCCCCGAGAAGTTGGGGG
GAGGGGTCGGCAATTGAACCGGTGCCTAGAGAAGGTGGCGCGGGGTAAACTGGGAAAGTGATGTCGTGTA
CTGGCTCCGCCTTTTTCCCGAGGGTGGGGGAGAACCGTATATAAGTGCAGTAGTCGCCGTGAACGTTCTT
TTTCGCAACGGGTTTGCCGCCAGAACACAGGTAAGTGCCGTGTGTGGTTCCCGCGGGCCTGGCCTCTTTA
CGGGTTATGGCCCTTGCGTGCCTTGAATTACTTCCACCTGGCTGCAGTACGTGATTCTTGATCCCGAGCT
TCGGGTTGGAAGTGGGTGGGAGAGTTCGAGGCCTTGCGCTTAAGGAGCCCCTTCGCCTCGTGCTTGAGTT
GAGGCCTGGCCTGGGCGCTGGGGCCGCCGCGTGCGAATCTGGTGGCACCTTCGCGCCTGTCTCGCTGCTT
TCGATAAGTCTCTAGCCATTTAAAATTTTTGATGACCTGCTGCGACGCTTTTTTTCTGGCAAGATAGTCT
TGTAAATGCGGGCCAAGATCTGCACACTGGTATTTCGGTTTTTGGGGCCGCGGGCGGCGACGGGGCCCGT
GCGTCCCAGCGCACATGTTCGGCGAGGCGGGGCCTGCGAGCGCGGCCACCGAGAATCGGACGGGGGTAGT
CTCAAGCTGGCCGGCCTGCTCTGGTGCCTGGCCTCGCGCCGCCGTGTATCGCCCCGCCCTGGGCGGCAAG
GCTGGCCCGGTCGGCACCAGTTGCGTGAGCGGAAAGATGGCCGCTTCCCGGCCCTGCTGCAGGGAGCTCA
AAATGGAGGACGCGGCGCTCGGGAGAGCGGGCGGGTGAGTCACCCACACAAAGGAAAAGGGCCTTTCCGT
CCTCAGCCGTCGCTTCATGTGACTCCACGGAGTACCGGGCGCCGTCCAGGCACCTCGATTAGTTCTCGAG
CTTTTGGAGTACGTCGTCTTTAGGTTGGGGGGAGGGGTTTTATGCGATGGAGTTTCCCCACACTGAGTGG
GTGGAGACTGAAGTTAGGCCAGCTTGGCACTTGATGTAATTCTCCTTGGAATTTGCCCTTTTTGAGTTTG
GATCTTGGTTCATTCTCAAGCCTCAGACAGTGGTTCAAAGTTTTTTTCTTCCATTTCAGGTGTCGTGAGG
AATTCTGCAGTCGATCGACGGTACCGCGGGCCCGGGATCCACGGTCGCCACCATGGGCGAGGACCAGGTG
GACCCCAGGCTGATCGACGGCAAGGGAGGAGGCGGGGGAGGGTACCCATACGATGTGCCAGATTACGCTG
GAGGAGGCGGGGGAGGGCAGCCCGAGCTGGCCCCCGAGGACCCCGAGGACGGCATGCTGATGGTGAGCAA
GGGCGAGGAGGATAACATGGCCATCATCAAGGAGTTCATGCGCTTCAAGGTGCACATGGAGGGCTCCGTG
AACGGCCACGAGTTCGAGATCGAGGGCGAGGGCGAGGGCCGCCCCTACGAGGGCACCCAGACCGCCAAGC
TGAAGGTGACCAAGGGTGGCCCCCTGCCCTTCGCCTGGGACATCCTGTCCCCTCAGTTCATGTACGGCTC
CAAGGCCTACGTGAAGCACCCCGCCGACATCCCCGACTACTTGAAGCTGTCCTTCCCCGAGGGCTTCAAG
TGGGAGCGCGTGATGAACTTCGAGGACGGCGGCGTGGTGACCGTGACCCAGGACTCCTCCCTGCAGGACG
GCGAGTTCATCTACAAGGTGAAGCTGCGCGGCACCAACTTCCCCTCCGACGGCCCCGTAATGCAGAAGAA
GACCATGGGCTGGGAGGCCTCCTCCGAGCGGATGTACCCCGAGGACGGCGCCCTGAAGGGCGAGATCAAG
CAGAGGCTGAAGCTGAAGGACGGCGGCCACTACGACGCTGAGGTCAAGACCACCTACAAGGCCAAGAAGC
CCGTGCAGCTGCCCGGCGCCTACAACGTCAACATCAAGTTGGACATCACCTCCCACAACGAGGACTACAC
CATCGTGGAACAGTACGAACGCGCCGAGGGCCGCCACTCCACCGGCGGCATGGACGAGCTGTACAAGAAA
CGGCCAGCCGAGGATATGGAGGAAGAACAAGCCTTTAAACGATCTCGATAAAGCGGCCGCGTCGACAATC
AACCTCTGGATTACAAAATTTGTGAAAGATTGACTGGTATTCTTAACTATGTTGCTCCTTTTACGCTATG
TGGATACGCTGCTTTAATGCCTTTGTATCATGCTATTGCTTCCCGTATGGCTTTCATTTTCTCCTCCTTG
TATAAATCCTGGTTGCTGTCTCTTTATGAGGAGTTGTGGCCCGTTGTCAGGCAACGTGGCGTGGTGTGCA
CTGTGTTTGCTGACGCAACCCCCACTGGTTGGGGCATTGCCACCACCTGTCAGCTCCTTTCCGGGACTTT
CGCTTTCCCCCTCCCTATTGCCACGGCGGAACTCATCGCCGCCTGCCTTGCCCGCTGCTGGACAGGGGCT
CGGCTGTTGGGCACTGACAATTCCGTGGTGTTGTCGGGGAAGCTGACGTCCTTTCCATGGCTGCTCGCCT
GTGTTGCCACCTGGATTCTGCGCGGGACGTCCTTCTGCTACGTCCCTTCGGCCCTCAATCCAGCGGACCT
TCCTTCCCGCGGCCTGCTGCCGGCTCTGCGGCCTCTTCCGCATCTTCGCCTTCGCCCTCAGACGAGTCGG
ATCTCCCTTTGGGCCGCCTCCCCGCCTGGGTACCTTTAAGACCAATGACTTACAAGGCAGCTGTAGATCT
TAGCCACTTTTTAAAAGAAAAGGGGGGACTGGAAGGGCTAATTCACTCCCAACGAAGATAAGATCTGCTT
TTTGCTTGTACTGGGTCTCTCTGGTTAGACCAGATCTGAGCCTGGGAGCTCTCTGGCTAACTAGGGAACC
CACTGCTTAAGCCTCAATAAAGCTTGCCTTGAGTGCTTCAAGTAGTGTGTGCCCGTCTGTTGTGTGACTC
TGGTAACTAGAGATCCCTCAGACCCTTTTAGTCAGTGTGGAAAATCTCTAGCAGTAGTAGTTCATGTCAT
CTTATTATTCAGTATTTATAACTTGCAAAGAAATGAATATCAGAGAGTGAGAGGAACTTGTTTATTGCAG
CTTATAATGGTTACAAATAAAGCAATAGCATCACAAATTTCACAAATAAAGCATTTTTTTCACTGCATTC
TAGTTGTGGTTTGTCCAAACTCATCAATGTATCTTATCATGTCTGGCTCTAGCTATCCCGCCCCTAACTC
CGCCCATCCCGCCCCTAACTCCGCCCAGTTCCGCCCATTCTCCGCCCCATGGCTGACTAATTTTTTTTAT
TTATGCAGAGGCCGAGGCCGCCTCGGCCTCTGAGCTATTCCAGAAGTAGTGAGGAGGCTTTTTTGGAGGC
CTAGGGACGTACCCAATTCGCCCTATAGTGAGTCGTATTACGCGCGCTCACTGGCCGTCGTTTTACAACG
TCGTGACTGGGAAAACCCTGGCGTTACCCAACTTAATCGCCTTGCAGCACATCCCCCTTTCGCCAGCTGG
CGTAATAGCGAAGAGGCCCGCACCGATCGCCCTTCCCAACAGTTGCGCAGCCTGAATGGCGAATGGG
[124 nt withheld, positions 4478-4601]
C
[91 nt withheld, positions 4603-4693]
A
[49 nt withheld, positions 4695-4743]
CCTTTGACGTTGGAGTCCACGTTCTTT
[37 nt withheld, positions 4771-4807]
ACCCTATCTCGGTCTATTCTTTTGATTTATAAGGGATTTTGCCGATTTCGGCCTATTGGTTAAAAAATGA
GCTGATTTAACAAAAATTTAACGCGAATTTTAACAAAATATTAACGCTTACAATTTAGGTGGCACTTTTC
GGGGAAATGTGCGCGGAACCCCTATTTGTTTATTTTTCTAAATACATTCAAATATGTATCCGCTCATGAG
ACAATAACCCTGATAAATGCTTCAATAATATTGAAAAAGGAAGAGTATGAGTATTCAACATTTCCGTGTC
GCCCTTATTCCCTTTTTTGCGGCATTTTGCCTTCCTGTTTTTGCTCACCCAGAAACGCTGGTGAAAGTAA
AAGATGCTGAAGATCAGTTGGGTGCACGAGTGGGTTACATCGAACTGGATCTCAACAGCGGTAAGATCCT
TGAGAGTTTTCGCCCCGAAGAACGTTTTCCAATGATGAGCACTTTTAAAGTTCTGCTATGTGGCGCGGTA
TTATCCCGTATTGACGCCGGGCAAGAGCAACTCGGTCGCCGCATACACTATTCTCAGAATGACTTGGTTG
AGTACTCACCAGTCACAGAAAAGCATCTTACGGATGGCATGACAGTAAGAGAATTATGCAGTGCTGCCAT
AACCATGAGTGATAACACTGCGGCCAACTTACTTCTGACAACGATCGGAGGACCGAAGGAGCTAACCGCT
TTTTTGCACAACATGGGGGATCATGTAACTCGCCTTGATCGTTGGGAACCGGAGCTGAATGAAGCCATAC
CAAACGACGAGCGTGACACCACGATGCCTGTAGCAATGGCAACAACGTTGCGCAAACTATTAACTGGCGA
ACTACTTACTCTAGCTTCCCGGCAACAATTAATAGACTGGATGGAGGCGGATAAAGTTGCAGGACCACTT
CTGCGCTCGGCCCTTCCGGCTGGCTGGTTTATTGCTGATAAATCTGGAGCCGGTGAGCGTGGGTCTCGCG
GTATCATTGCAGCACTGGGGCCAGATGGTAAGCCCTCCCGTATCGTAGTTATCTACACGACGGGGAGTCA
GGCAACTATGGATGAACGAAATAGACAGATCGCTGAGATAGGTGCCTCACTGATTAAGCATTGGTAACTG
TCAGACCAAGTTTACTCATATATACTTTAGATTGATTTAAAACTTCATTTTTAATTTAAAAGGATCTAGG
TGAAGATCCTTTTTGATAATCTCATGACCAAAATCCCTTAACGTGAGTTTTCGTTCCACTGAGCGTCAGA
CCCCGTAGAAAAGATCAAAGGATCTTCTTGAGATCCTTTTTTTCTGCGCGTAATCTGCTGCTTGCAAACA
AAAAAACCACCGCTACCAGCGGTGGTTTGTTTGCCGGATCAAGAGCTACCAACTCTTTTTCCGAAGGTAA
CTGGCTTCAGCAGAGCGCAGATACCAAATACTGTTCTTCTAGTGTAGCCGTAGTTAGGCCACCACTTCAA
GAACTCTGTAGCACCGCCTACATACCTCGCTCTGCTAATCCTGTTACCAGTGGCTGCTGCCAGTGGCGAT
AAGTCGTGTCTTACCGGGTTGGACTCAAGACGATAGTTACCGGATAAGGCGCAGCGGTCGGGCTGAACGG
GGGGTTCGTGCACACAGCCCAGCTTGGAGCGAACGACCTACACCGAACTGAGATACCTACAGCGTGAGCT
ATGAGAAAGCGCCACGCTTCCCGAAGGGAGAAAGGCGGACAGGTATCCGGTAAGCGGCAGGGTCGGAACA
GGAGAGCGCACGAGGGAGCTTCCAGGGGGAAACGCCTGGTATCTTTATAGTCCTGTCGGGTTTCGCCACC
TCTGACTTGAGCGTCGATTTTTGTGATGCTCGTCAGGGGGGCGGAGCCTATGGAAAAACGCCAGCAACGC
GGCCTTTTTACGGTTCCTGGCCTTTTGCTGGCCTTTTGCTCACATGTTCTTTCCTGCGTTATCCCCTGAT
TCTGTGGATAACCGTATTACCGCCTTTGAGTGAGCTGATACCGCTCGCCGCAGCCGAACGACCGAGCGCA
GCGAGTCAGTGAGCGAGGAAGCGGAAGAGCGCCCAATACGCAAACCGCCTCTCCCCGCGCGTTGGCCGAT
TCATTAATGCAGCTGGCACGACAGGTTTCCCGACTGGAAAGCGGGCAGTGAGCGCAACGCAATTAATGTG
AGTTAGCTCACTCATTAGGCACCCCAGGCTTTACACTTTATGCTTCCGGCTCGTATGTTGTGTGGAATTG
TGAGCGGATAACAATTTCACACAGGAAACAGCTATGACCATGATTACGCCAAGCGCGCAATTAACCCTCA
CTAAAGGGAACAAAAGCTGGAGCTGCAAGCTTAATGTAGTCTTATGCAATACTCTTGTAGTCTTGCAACA
TGGTAACGATGAGTTAGCAACATGCCTTACAAGGAGAGAAAAAGCACCGTGCATGGCGATTGGTGGAAGT
AAGGTGGTACGATCGTGCCTTATTAGGAAGGCAACAGACGGGTCTGACATGGATTGGACGAACCACTGAA
TTGCCGCATTGCAGAGATATTGTATTTAAGTGCCTAGCTCGATACATAAACGGGTCTCTCTGGTTAGACC
AGATCTGAGCCTGGGAGCTCTCTGGCTAACTAGGGAACCCACTGCTTAAGCCTCAATAAAGCTTGCCTTG
AGTGCTTCAAGTAGTGTGTGCCCGTCTGTTGTGTGACTCTGGTAACTAGAGATCCCTCAGACCCTTTTAG
TCAGTGTGGAAAATCTCTAGCAGTGGCGCCCGAACAGGGACTTGAAAGCGAAAGGGAAACCAGAGGAGCT
CTCTCGACGCAGGACTCGGCTTGCTGAAGCGCGCACGGCAAGAGGCGAGGGGCGGCGACTGGTGAGTACG
CCAAAAATTTTGACTAGCGGAGGCTAGAAGGAGAGAGATGGGTGCGAGAGCGTCAGTATTAAGCGGGGGA
GAATTAGATCGCGATGGGAAAAAATTCGGTTAAGGCCAGGGGGAAAGAAAAAATATAAATTAAAACATAT
AGTATGGGCAAGCAGGGAGCTAGAACGATTCGCAGTTAATCCTGGCCTGTTAGAAACATCAGAAGGCTGT
AGACAAATACTGGGACAGCTACAACCATCCCTTCAGACAGGATCAGAAGAACTTAGATCATTATATAATA
CAGTAGCAACCCTCTATTGTGTGCATCAAAGGATAGAGATAAAAGACACCAAGGAAGCTTTAGACAAGAT
AGAGGAAGAGCAAAACAAAAGTAAGACCACCGCACAGCAAGCGGCCGCTGATCTTCAGACCTGGAGGAGG
AGATATGAGGGACAATTGGAGAAGTGAATTATATAAATATAAAGTAGTAAAAATTGAACCATTAGGAGTA
GCACCCACCAAGGCAAAGAGAAGAGTGGTGCAGAGAGAAAAAAGAGCAGTGGGAATAGGAGCTTTGTTCC
TTGGGTTCTTGGGAGCAGCAGGAAGCACTATGGGCGCAGCGTCAATGACGCTGACGGTACAGGCCAGACA
ATTATTGTCTGGTATAGTGCAGCAGCAGAACAATTTGCTGAGGGCTATTGAGGCGCAACAGCATCTGTTG
CAACTCACAGTCTGGGGCATCAAGCAGCTCCAGGCAAGAATCCTGGCTGTGGAAAGATACCTAAAGGATC
AACAGCTCCTGGGGATTTGGGGTTGCTCTGGAAAACTCATTTGCACCACTGCTGTGCCTTGGAATGCTAG
TTGGAGTAATAAATCTCTGGAACAGATTTGGAATCACACGACCTGGATGGAGTGGGACAGAGAAATTAAC
AATTACACAAGCTTAATACACTCCTTAATTGAAGAATCGCAAAACCAGCAAGAAAAGAATGAACAAGAAT
TATTGGAATTAGATAAATGGGCAAGTTTGTGGAATTGGTTTAACATAACAAATTGGCTGTGGTATATAAA
ATTATTCATAATGATAGTAGGAGGCTTGGTAGGTTTAAGAATAGTTTTTGCTGT
